>Addgene plasmid #243879 | pUPD3_FULLUNIT_Stuffer2 | addgene full sequence | sequence record 488069 | Addgene NGS Result
GGTCTCGGGAGGATCGCTCTGCCATCTAGCACGCTCGAGACCACTCATCGCCCAATCACTAGTGAATTCG
TTCTATAGTGTCACCTAAATACCATAGAGCCGTTGGTCATAGCTGTTTCCTGTCCAGGCATCATGACACG
GTTATCCACAGAATCAGGGGATAACGCAGGAAAGAACATGTGAGCAAAAGGCCAGCAAAAGGCCAGGAAC
CGTAAAAAGGCCGCGTTGCTGGCGTTTTTCCATAGGCTCCGCCCCCCTGACGAGCATCACAAAAATCGAC
GCTCAAGTCAGAGGTGGCGAAACCCGACAGGACTATAAAGATACCAGGCGTTTCCCCCTGGAAGCTCCCT
CGTGCGCTCTCCTGTTCCGACCCTGCCGCTTACCGGATACCTGTCCGCCTTTCTCCCTTCGGGAAGCGTG
GCGCTTTCTCATAGCTCACGCTGTAGGTATCTCAGTTCGGTGTAGGTCGTTCGCTCCAAGCTGGGCTGTG
TGCACGAACCCCCCGTTCAGCCCGACCGCTGCGCCTTATCCGGTAACTATCGTCTTGAGTCCAACCCGGT
AAGACACGACTTATCGCCACTGGCAGCAGCCACTGGTAACAGGATTAGCAGAGCGAGGTATGTAGGCGGT
GCTACAGAGTTCTTGAAGTGGTGGCCTAACTACGGCTACACTAGAAGAACAGTATTTGGTATCTGCGCTC
TGCTGAAGCCAGTTACCTTCGGAAAAAGAGTTGGTAGCTCTTGATCCGGCAAACAAACCACCGCTGGTAG
CGGTGGTTTTTTTGTTTGCAAGCAGCAGATTACGCGCAGAAAAAAAGGATCTCAAGAAGATCCTTTGATC
TTTTCTACGGGGTCTGACGCTCAGTGGAACGAAAACTCACGTTAAGGGATTTTGGTCATGAGATTATCAA
AAAGGATCTTCACCTAGATCCTTTTGTGATGATCGGCACGTAAGAGGTTCCAACTTTCACCATAATGAAA
TAAGATCACTACCGGGCGTATTTTTTGAGTTATCGAGATTTTCAGGAGCTAAGGAAGCTAAAATGGAGAA
AAAAATCACTGGATATACCACCGTTGATATATCCCAATGGCATCGTAAAGAACATTTTGAGGCATTTCAG
TCAGTTGCTCAATGTACCTATAACCAGACCGTTCAGCTGGATATTACGGCCTTTTTAAAGACCGTAAAGA
AAAATAAGCACAAGTTTTATCCGGCCTTTATTCACATTCTTGCCCGCCTGATGAATGCTCATCCGGAATT
CCGTATGGCAATGAAAGACGGTGAGCTGGTGATATGGGATAGTGTTCACCCTTGTTACACCGTTTTCCAT
GAGCAAACTGAAACGTTTTCATCGCTCTGGAGTGAATACCACGACGATTTCCGGCAGTTTCTACACATAT
ATTCGCAAGATGTGGCGTGTTACGGTGAAAACCTGGCCTATTTCCCTAAAGGGTTTATTGAGAATATGTT
TTTCGTGTCAGCCAATCCCTGGGTGAGTTTCACCAGTTTTGATTTAAACGTGGCCAATATGGACAACTTC
TTCGCCCCCGTTTTCACCATGGGCAAATATTATACGCAAGGCGACAAGGTGCTGATGCCGCTGGCGATTC
AGGTTCATCATGCCGTTTGTGATGGCTTCCATGTCGGCAGAATGCTTAATGAATTACAACAGTACTGCGA
TGAGTGGCAGGGCGGGGCGTAATTTTTTTAAGGCAGTTATTGGTGCCCTTAAACGCCTGGTTGCTACGCC
TGAATAAGTGATAATAAGCGGATGAATGGCAGAAATTCGATGATAAGCTGTCAAACATGATGT
[125 nt withheld, positions 1814-1938]
C
[91 nt withheld, positions 1940-2030]
AGGGTGATGGTTCACGTAGTGGGCCAGCGCCCTGATAGACGGTTTTTCGCCCTTTGACGTTGGAGTCCAC
GTTCTTT
[37 nt withheld, positions 2108-2144]
ACCCTATCTCGGTCTATTCTTTTGATTTATAAGGGATTTTGCCGATTTCGGCCTATTGGTTAAAAAATGA
GCTGATTTAACAAAAATTTAACGCGAATTTTAACAAAATATTAACGCTTACAATTTTAACATTGTAGAAA
CGCATGTAAAACGACGGCCAGTGAATTGTAATACGACTCACTATAGGGTGAATTCCGCTTAGGACCTTAG
ATATTGATCTCAA
Features (pLannotate 1.2.2; 8 found; start..end, strand, type, name):
     72..90      -  promoter       SP6 promoter: promoter for bacteriophage SP6 RNA polymerase
    237..825     -  rep_origin     ori: high-copy-number ColE1/pMB1/pBR322/pUC origin of replication
    940..1042    +  promoter       cat promoter: promoter of the E. coli cat gene encoding chloramphenicol acetyltransferase
   1043..1699    +  CDS            cat: CAT_ECOLX - Experimental evidence at protein level: Swiss-Prot protein existence level 1. This enzyme is an effector of chloramphenicol resistance in bacteria. From Escherichia coli. This protein is used as a marker in many commonly used cloning vectors, such as pACYC184.
   1787..1804    -  promoter       tet promoter (fragment): E. coli promoter for tetracycline efflux protein gene
   1815..2270    +  rep_origin     f1 ori (sequence partly withheld): f1 bacteriophage origin of replication; arrow indicates direction of (+) strand synthesis
   2289..2310    -  CDS            lacZα (fragment): LacZα fragment of β-galactosidase; lacZ fragment
   2313..2331    +  promoter       T7 promoter: promoter for bacteriophage T7 RNA polymerase
