[The description below was written by a language model from this plasmid's Addgene catalogue record and pLannotate feature annotations shown in this document.]
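Description:
pUPD3_FULLUNIT_Stuffer2 is a small (about 2.4 kb) part-domestication plasmid from a GoldenBraid2.0 toolkit adapted for E. coli and other enteric bacteria. It is built on the pUPD3 entry backbone, which is propagated at high copy in E. coli through a ColE1/pUC-type origin and selected with chloramphenicol through a cat gene driven by its native promoter. The backbone also carries an f1 phage origin, which can support single-stranded DNA production. A short tet promoter fragment and a residual lacZα fragment are also annotated. The lacZα remnant probably reflects replacement of a screening cassette when the part was inserted, though the record does not say so.

The payload is Stuffer2, a 20 bp synthetic sequence introduced by Golden Gate cloning and described as transcriptionally inert. pLannotate does not annotate it as a feature, which is expected for a short, non-functional spacer. It presumably lies in the cloning region between the T7 and SP6 phage promoters that flank the ends of the sequence record. These promoters are standard backbone elements useful as sequencing priming sites and are not intended to express the insert.

The "FULLUNIT" name suggests that the part occupies the position of an entire transcriptional unit in the GoldenBraid grammar instead of a single promoter, coding or terminator slot. The specific overhangs are not given in the record. In practice such a stuffer serves as a neutral placeholder in hierarchical Type IIS assembly. It can fill a position when a multigene construct needs an empty slot, or complete the pairwise assembly steps without adding any expressed element.
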