Addgene plasmid #243879: pUPD3_FULLUNIT_Stuffer2
Purpose: GoldenBraid2.0 Transcriptionally-inert stuffer part.
Depositing lab: Christophe Herman. Depositing organization: Baylor College of Medicine. Publication: GoldenBraid2.0 E. coli: a comprehensive and characterized toolkit for enterics. Cooke MB, Welch KT, Ramirez LD, Wen AX, Marciano DC, Herman C. Synth Biol (Oxf). 2025 Aug 14;10(1):ysaf015. doi: 10.1093/synbio/ysaf015. eCollection 2025. PubMed 40927394.
Backbone
  Vector backbone: pUPD3
  Vector type: Bacterial Expression
Growth in bacteria
  Bacterial resistance: Chloramphenicol, 25 μg/mL
  Growth temperature: 37°C
  Growth strain: DH5alpha
  Copy number: High Copy
Gene/Insert
  Gene/Insert name: Stuffer2
  Species: Synthetic
  Insert size (bp): 20
  Cloning method: Golden Gate
Terms and licenses: Academic/Nonprofit Terms; Industry Terms: Not Available to Industry
How to cite: pUPD3_FULLUNIT_Stuffer2 was a gift from Christophe Herman (Addgene plasmid # 243879 ; http://n2t.net/addgene:243879 ; RRID:Addgene_243879)
